>Addgene plasmid #82509 | pGAPTrap-Luc2-IRESMeo | depositor full sequence | sequence record 156578 | Complete plasmid
GTGGCACTTTTCGGGGAAATGTGCGCGGAACCCCTATTTGTTTATTTTTCTAAATACATTCAAATATGTA
TCCGCTCATGAGACAATAACCCTGATAAATGCTTCAATAATATTGAAAAAGGAAGAGTATGAGTATTCAA
CATTTCCGTGTCGCCCTTATTCCCTTTTTTGCGGCATTTTGCCTTCCTGTTTTTGCTCACCCAGAAACGC
TGGTGAAAGTAAAAGATGCTGAAGATCAGTTGGGTGCACGAGTGGGTTACATCGAACTGGATCTCAACAG
CGGTAAGATCCTTGAGAGTTTTCGCCCCGAAGAACGTTTTCCAATGATGAGCACTTTTAAAGTTCTGCTA
TGTGGCGCGGTATTATCCCGTATTGACGCCGGGCAAGAGCAACTCGGTCGCCGCATACACTATTCTCAGA
ATGACTTGGTTGAGTACTCACCAGTCACAGAAAAGCATCTTACGGATGGCATGACAGTAAGAGAATTATG
CAGTGCTGCCATAACCATGAGTGATAACACTGCGGCCAACTTACTTCTGACAACGATCGGAGGACCGAAG
GAGCTAACCGCTTTTTTGCACAACATGGGGGATCATGTAACTCGCCTTGATCGTTGGGAACCGGAGCTGA
ATGAAGCCATACCAAACGACGAGCGTGACACCACGATGCCTGTAGCAATGGCAACAACGTTGCGCAAACT
ATTAACTGGCGAACTACTTACTCTAGCTTCCCGGCAACAATTAATAGACTGGATGGAGGCGGATAAAGTT
GCAGGACCACTTCTGCGCTCGGCCCTTCCGGCTGGCTGGTTTATTGCTGATAAATCTGGAGCCGGTGAGC
GTGGGTCTCGCGGTATCATTGCAGCACTGGGGCCAGATGGTAAGCCCTCCCGTATCGTAGTTATCTACAC
GACGGGGAGTCAGGCAACTATGGATGAACGAAATAGACAGATCGCTGAGATAGGTGCCTCACTGATTAAG
CATTGGTAACTGTCAGACCAAGTTTACTCATATATACTTTAGATTGATTTAAAACTTCATTTTTAATTTA
AAAGGATCTAGGTGAAGATCCTTTTTGATAATCTCATGACCAAAATCCCTTAACGTGAGTTTTCGTTCCA
CTGAGCGTCAGACCCCGTAGAAAAGATCAAAGGATCTTCTTGAGATCCTTTTTTTCTGCGCGTAATCTGC
TGCTTGCAAACAAAAAAACCACCGCTACCAGCGGTGGTTTGTTTGCCGGATCAAGAGCTACCAACTCTTT
TTCCGAAGGTAACTGGCTTCAGCAGAGCGCAGATACCAAATACTGTCCTTCTAGTGTAGCCGTAGTTAGG
CCACCACTTCAAGAACTCTGTAGCACCGCCTACATACCTCGCTCTGCTAATCCTGTTACCAGTGGCTGCT
GCCAGTGGCGATAAGTCGTGTCTTACCGGGTTGGACTCAAGACGATAGTTACCGGATAAGGCGCAGCGGT
CGGGCTGAACGGGGGGTTCGTGCACACAGCCCAGCTTGGAGCGAACGACCTACACCGAACTGAGATACCT
ACAGCGTGAGCTATGAGAAAGCGCCACGCTTCCCGAAGGGAGAAAGGCGGACAGGTATCCGGTAAGCGGC
AGGGTCGGAACAGGAGAGCGCACGAGGGAGCTTCCAGGGGGAAACGCCTGGTATCTTTATAGTCCTGTCG
GGTTTCGCCACCTCTGACTTGAGCGTCGATTTTTGTGATGCTCGTCAGGGGGGCGGAGCCTATGGAAAAA
CGCCAGCAACGCGGCCTTTTTACGGTTCCTGGCCTTTTGCTGGCCTTTTGCTCACATGTTCTTTCCTGCG
TTATCCCCTGATTCTGTGGATAACCGTATTACCGCCTTTGAGTGAGCTGATACCGCTCGCCGCAGCCGAA
CGACCGAGCGCAGCGAGTCAGTGAGCGAGGAAGCGGAAGAGCGCCCAATACGCAAACCGCCTCTCCCCGC
GCGTTGGCCGATTCATTAATGCAGCTGGCACGACAGGTTTCCCGACTGGAAAGCGGGCAGTGAGCGCAAC
GCAATTAATGTGAGTTAGCTCACTCATTAGGCACCCCAGGCTTTACACTTTATGCTTCCGGCTCGTATGT
TGTGTGGAATTGTGAGCGGATAACAATTTCACACAGGAAACAGCTATGACCATGATTACGCCAAGCGCGC
AATTAACCCTCACTAAAGGGAACAAAAGCTGGTACGTTAATTAAAATGNNNGGGAAGGTGAAGGTCGGAG
TCAACGGGTGAGTTCGCGGGTGGCTGGGGGGCCCTGGGCTGCGACCGCCCCCGAACCGCGTCTACGAGCC
TTGCGGGCTCCGGGTCTTTGCAGTCGTATGGGGGCAGGGTAGCTGTTCCCCGCAAGGAGAGCTCAAGGTC
AGCGCTCGGACCTGGCGGAGCCCCGCACCCAGGCTGTGGCGCCCTGTGCAGCTCCGCCCTTGCGGCGCCA
TCTGCCCGGAGCCTCCTTCCCCTAGTCCCCAGAAACAGGAGGTCCCTACTCCCGCCCGAGATCCCGACCC
GGACCCCTAGGTGGGGGACGCTTTCTTTCCTTTCGCGCTCTGCGGGGTCACGTGTCGCAGAGGAGCCCCT
CCCCCACGGCCTCCGGCACCGCAGGCCCCGGGATGCTAGTGCGCAGCGGGTGCATCCCTGTCCGGATGCT
GCGCCTGCGGTAGAGCGGCCGCCATGTTGCAACCGGGAAGGAAATGAATGGGCAGCCGTTAGGAAAGCCT
GCCGGTGACTAACCCTGCGCTCCTGCCTCGATGGGTGGAGTCGCGTGTGGCGGGGAAGTCAGGTGGAGCG
AGGCTAGCTGGCCCGATTTCTCCTCCGGGTGATGCTTTTCCTAGATTATTCTCTGGTAAATCAAAGAAGT
GGGTTTATGGAGGTCCTCTTGTGTCCCCTCCCCGCAGAGGTGTGGTGGCTGTGGCATGGTGCCAAGCCGG
GAGAAGCTGAGTCATGGGTAGTTGGAAAAGGACATTTCCACCGCAAAATGGCCCCTCTGGTGGTGGCCCC
TTCCTGCAGCGCCGGCTCACCTCACGGCCCCGCCCTTCCCCTGCCAGCCTAGCGTTGACCCGACCCCAAA
GGCCAGGCTGTAAATGTCACCGGGAGGATTGGGTGTCTGGGCGCCTCGGGGAACCTGCCCTTCTCCCCAT
TCCGTCTTCCGGAAACCAGATCTCCCACCGCACCCTGGTCTGAGGTTAAATATAGCTGCTGACCTTTCTG
TAGCTGGGGGCCTGGGCTGGGGCTCTCTCCCATCCCTTCTCCCCACACACATGCACTTACCTGTGCTCCC
ACTCCTGATTTCTGGAAAAGAGCTAGGAAGGACAGGCAACTTGGCAAATCAAAGCCCTGGGACTAGGGGG
TTAAAATACAGCTTCCCCTCTTCCCACCCGCCCCAGTCTCTGTCCCTTTTGTAGGAGGGACTTAGAGAAG
GGGTGGGCTTGCCCTGTCCAGTTAATTTCTGACCTTTACTCCTGCCCTTTGAGTTTGATGATGCTGAGTG
TACAAGCGTTTTCTCCCTAAAGGGTGCAGCTGAGCTAGGCAGCAGCAAGCATTCCTGGGGTGGCATAGTG
GGGTGGTGAATACCATGTACAAAGCTTGTGCCCAGACTGTGGGTGGCAGTGCCCCACATGGCCGCTTCTC
CTGGAAGGGCTTCGTATGACTGGGGGTGTTGGGCAGCCCTGGAGCCTTCAGTTGCAGCCATGCCTTAAGC
CAGGCCAGCCTGGCAGGGAAGCTCAAGGGAGATAAAATTCAACCTCTTGGGCCCTCCTGGGGGTAAGGAG
ATGCTGCATTCGCCCTCTTAATGGGGAGGTGGCCTAGGGCTGCTCACATATTCTGGAGGAGCCTCCCCTC
CTCATGCCTTCTTGCCTCTTGTCTCTTAGATTTGGTCGTATTGGGCGCCTGGTCACCAGGGCTGCTTTTA
ACTCTGGTAAAGTGGATATTGTTGCCATCAATGACCCCTTCATTGACCTCAACTACATGGTGAGTGCTAC
ATGGTGAGCCCCAAAGCTGGTGTGGGAGGAGCCACCTGGCTGATGGGCAGCCCCTTCATACCCTCACGTA
TTCCCCCAGGTTTACATGTTCCAATATGATTCCACCCATGGCAAATTCCATGGCACCGTCAAGGCTGAGA
ACGGGAAGCTTGTCATCAATGGAAATCCCATCACCATCTTCCAGGAGTGAGTGGAAGACAGAATGGAAGA
AATGTGCTTTGGGGAGGCAACTAGGATGGTGTGGCTCCCTTGGGTATATGGTAACCTTGTGTCCCTCAAT
ATGGTCCTGTCCCCATCTCCCCCCCACCCCCATAGGCGAGATCCCTCCAAAATCAAGTGGGGCGATGCTG
GCGCTGAGTACGTCGTGGAGTCCACTGGCGTCTTCACCACCATGGAGAAGGCTGGGGTGAGTGCAGGAGG
GCCCGCGGGAGGGGAAGCTGACTCAGCCCTGCAAAGGCAGGACCCGGGTTCATAACTGTCTGCTTCTCTG
CTGTAGGCTCATTTGCAGGGGGGAGCCAAAAGGGTCATCATCTCTGCCCCCTCTGCTGATGCCCCCATGT
TCGTCATGGGTGTGAACCATGAGAAGTATGACAACAGCCTCAAGATCATCAGGTGAGGAAGGCAGGGCCC
GTGGAGAAGCGGCCAGCCTGGCACCCTATGGACACGCTCCCCTGACTTGCGCCCCGCTCCCTCTTTCTTT
GCAGCAATGCCTCCTGCACCACCAACTGCTTAGCACCCCTGGCCAAGGTCATCCATGACAACTTTGGTAT
CGTGGAAGGACTCATGGTATGAGAGCTGGGGAATGGGACTGAGGCTCCCACCTTTCTCATCCAAGACTGG
CTCCTCCCTGCCGGGGCTGCGTGCAACCCTGGGGTTGGGGGTTCTGGGGACTGGCTTTCCCATAATTTCC
TTTCAAGGTGGGGAGGGAGGTAGAGGGGTGATGTGGGGAGTACGCTGCAGGGCCTCACTCCTTTTGCAGA
CCACAGTCCATGCCATCACTGCCACCCAGAAGACTGTGGATGGCCCCTCCGGGAAACTGTGGCGTGATGG
CCGCGGGGCTCTCCAGAACATCATCCCTGCCTCTACTGGCGCTGCCAAGGCTGTGGGCAAGGTCATCCCT
GAGCTGAACGGGAAGCTCACTGGCATGGCCTTCCGTGTCCCCACTGCCAACGTGTCAGTGGTGGACCTGA
CCTGCCGTCTAGAAAAACCTGCCAAATATGATGACATCAAGAAGGTGGTGAAGCAGGCGTCGGAGGGCCC
CCTCAAGGGCATCCTGGGCTACACTGAGCACCAGGTGGTCTCCTCTGACTTCAACAGCGACACCCACTCC
TCCACCTTTGACGCTGGGGCTGGCATTGCCCTCAACGACCACTTTGTCAAGCTCATTTCCTGGTATGTGG
CTGGGGCCAGAGACTGGCTCTTAAAAAGTGCAGGGTCTGGCGCCCTCTGGTGGCTGGCTCAGAAAAAGGG
CCCTGACAACTCTTTTCATCTTCTAGGTATGACAACGAATTTGGCTACAGCAACAGGGTGGTGGACCTCA
TGGCCCACATGGCCTCCAAGGAGGGAATGGCGCGTGGCGGCGGGTCCGGAGGAGAGGGCAGAGGAAGTCT
TCTAACATGCGGTGACGTGGAGGAGAATCCTGGCCCGGCGCGTATGGAAGATGCCAAAAACATTAAGAAG
GGCCCAGCGCCATTCTACCCACTCGAAGACGGGACCGCCGGCGAGCAGCTGCACAAAGCCATGAAGCGCT
ACGCCCTGGTGCCCGGCACCATCGCCTTTACCGACGCACATATCGAGGTGGACATTACCTACGCCGAGTA
CTTCGAGATGAGCGTTCGGCTGGCAGAAGCTATGAAGCGCTATGGGCTGAATACAAACCATCGGATCGTG
GTGTGCAGCGAGAATAGCTTGCAGTTCTTCATGCCCGTGTTGGGTGCCCTGTTCATCGGTGTGGCTGTGG
CCCCAGCTAACGACATCTACAACGAGCGCGAGCTGCTGAACAGCATGGGCATCAGCCAGCCCACCGTCGT
ATTCGTGAGCAAGAAAGGGCTGCAAAAGATCCTCAACGTGCAAAAGAAGCTACCGATCATACAAAAGATC
ATCATCATGGATAGCAAGACCGACTACCAGGGCTTCCAAAGCATGTACACCTTCGTGACTTCCCATTTGC
CACCCGGCTTCAACGAGTACGACTTCGTGCCCGAGAGCTTCGACCGGGACAAAACCATCGCCCTGATCAT
GAACAGTAGTGGCAGTACCGGATTGCCCAAGGGCGTAGCCCTACCGCACCGCACCGCTTGTGTCCGATTC
AGTCATGCCCGCGACCCCATCTTCGGCAACCAGATCATCCCCGACACCGCTATCCTCAGCGTGGTGCCAT
TTCACCACGGCTTCGGCATGTTCACCACGCTGGGCTACTTGATCTGCGGCTTTCGGGTCGTGCTCATGTA
CCGCTTCGAGGAGGAGCTATTCTTGCGCAGCTTGCAAGACTATAAGATTCAATCTGCCCTGCTGGTGCCC
ACACTATTTAGCTTCTTCGCTAAGAGCACTCTCATCGACAAGTACGACCTAAGCAACTTGCACGAGATCG
CCAGCGGCGGGGCGCCGCTCAGCAAGGAGGTAGGTGAGGCCGTGGCCAAACGCTTCCACCTACCAGGCAT
CCGCCAGGGCTACGGCCTGACAGAAACAACCAGCGCCATTCTGATCACCCCCGAAGGGGACGACAAGCCT
GGCGCAGTAGGCAAGGTGGTGCCCTTCTTCGAGGCTAAGGTGGTGGACTTGGACACCGGTAAGACACTGG
GTGTGAACCAGCGCGGCGAGCTGTGCGTCCGTGGCCCCATGATCATGAGCGGCTACGTTAACAACCCCGA
GGCTACAAACGCTCTCATCGACAAGGACGGCTGGCTGCACAGCGGCGACATCGCCTACTGGGACGAGGAC
GAGCACTTCTTCATCGTGGACCGGCTGAAGAGCCTGATCAAATACAAGGGCTACCAGGTAGCCCCAGCCG
AACTGGAGAGCATCCTGCTGCAACACCCCAACATCTTCGACGCCGGGGTCGCCGGCCTGCCCGACGACGA
TGCCGGCGAGCTGCCCGCCGCAGTCGTCGTGCTGGAACACGGTAAAACCATGACCGAGAAGGAGATCGTG
GACTATGTGGCCAGCCAGGTTACAACCGCCAAGAAGCTGCGCGGTGGTGTTGTGTTCGTGGACGAGGTGC
CTAAAGGACTGACCGGCAAGTTGGACGCCCGCAAGATCCGCGAGATTCTCATTAAGGCCAAGAAGGGCGG
CAAGATCGCCGTGTAAAGATCCGCCCCTCTCCCTCCCCCCCCCCTAACGTTACTGGCCGAAGCCGCTTGG
AATAAGGCCGGTGTGCGTTTGTCTATATGTTATTTTCCACCATATTGCCGTCTTTTGGCAATGTGAGGGC
CCGGAAACCTGGCCCTGTCTTCTTGACGAGCATTCCTAGGGGTCTTTCCCCTCTCGCCAAAGGAATGCAA
GGTCTGTTGAATGTCGTGAAGGAAGCAGTTCCTCTGGAAGCTTCTTGAAGACAAACAACGTCTGTAGCGA
CCCTTTGCAGGCAGCGGAACCCCCCACCTGGCGACAGGTGCCTCTGCGGCCAAAAGCCACGTGTATAAGA
TACACCTGCAAAGGCGGCACAACCCCAGTGCCACGTTGTGAGTTGGATAGTTGTGGAAAGAGTCAAATGG
CTCTCCTCAAGCGTATTCAACAAGGGGCTGAAGGATGCCCAGAAGGTACCCCATTGTATGGGATCTGATC
TGGGGCCTCGGTACACATGCTTTACATGTGTTTAGTCGAGGTTAAAAAAACGTCTAGGCCCCCCGAACCA
CGGGGACGTGGTTTTCCTTTGAAAAACACGATGATAATATGGCCACAACCATGGCGCGTATGGCTCGGGG
CATTGAACAGGATGGGCTGCACGCCGGGTCACCTGCTGCTTGGGTCGAAAGACTGTTTGGGTATGATTGG
GCTCAGCAGACAATCGGCTGCTCTGACGCCGCCGTGTTCAGGCTGAGTGCTCAGGGACGCCCCGTGCTGT
TTGTCAAGACTGACCTGTCAGGGGCACTGAACGAGCTGCAGGATGAGGCAGCCCGCCTGAGCTGGCTGGC
AACCACAGGAGTGCCTTGTGCTGCAGTCCTGGACGTGGTCACTGAGGCCGGACGAGATTGGCTGCTGCTG
GGAGAAGTGCCAGGACAGGACCTGCTGAGCTCCCACCTGGCACCAGCTGAGAAGGTCTCCATCATGGCAG
ATGCCATGAGGAGACTGCATACTCTGGACCCCGCCACCTGCCCTTTCGATCACCAGGCTAAACATCGCAT
TGAGCGGGCTCGCACACGAATGGAAGCAGGCCTGGTGGACCAGGACGATCTGGATGAGGAACACCAGGGA
CTGGCTCCTGCAGAGCTGTTTGCAAGGCTGAAAGCCAGAATGCCAGACGGCGAAGATCTGGTGGTCACCC
ATGGAGACGCTTGCCTGCCCAACATCATGGTGGAGAATGGAAGATTCAGTGGGTTTATTGATTGTGGCCG
ACTGGGAGTCGCCGACAGGTACCAGGATATCGCCCTGGCTACAAGAGACATTGCAGAGGAACTGTGCGGG
GAATGGGCCGATCGGTTCCTGGTGCTGTATGGCATTGCTGCTCCCGACAGTCAGAGGATTGCTTTTTACA
GGCTGCTGGACGAGTTCTTTTGAATCTAGACGCGTATCGATNNATCGATAAGCTTAGATCGAGCACAAGA
GGAAGAGAGAGACCCTCACTGCTGGGGAGTCCCTGCCACACTCAGTCCCCCACCACACTGAATCTCCCCT
CCTCACAGTTGCCATGTAGACCCCTTGAAGAGGGGAGGGGCCTAGGGAGCCGCACCTTGTCATGTACCAT
CAATAAAGTACCCTGTGCTCAACCAGTTACTTGTCCTGTCTTATTCTAGGGTCTGGGGCAGAGGGGAGGG
AAGCTGGGCTTGTGTCAAGGTGAGACATTCTTGCTGGGGAGGGACCTGGTATGTTCTCCTCAGACTGAGG
GTAGGGCCTCCAAACAGCCTTGCTTGCTTCGAGAACCATTTGCTTCCCGCTCAGACGTCTTGAGTGCTAC
AGGAAGCTGGCACCACTACTTCAGAGAACAAGGCCTTTTCCTCTCCTCGCTCCAGTCCTAGGCTATCTGC
TGTTGGCCAAACATGGAAGAAGCTATTCTGTGGGCAGCCCCAGGGAGGCTGACAGGTGGAGGAAGTCAGG
GCTCGCACTGGGCTCTGACGCTGACTGGTTAGTGGAGCTCAGCCTGGAGCTGAGCTGCAGCGGGCAATTC
CAGCTTGGCCTCCGCAGCTGTGAGGTCTTGAGCACGTGCTCTATTGCTTTCTGTGCCCTCGTGTCTTATC
TGAGGACATCGTGGCCAGCCCCTAAGGTCTTCAAGCAGGATTCATCTAGGTAAACCAAGTACCTAAAACC
ATGCCCAAGGCGGTAAGGACTATATAATGTTTAAAAATCGGTAAAAATGCCCACCTCGCATAGTTTTGAG
GAAGATGAACTGAGATGTGTCAGGGTGACTTATTTCCATCATCGTCCTTAGGGGAACTTGGGTAGGGGCA
AGGCGTGTAGCTGGGACCTAGGTCCAGACCCCTGGCTCTGCCACTGAACGGCTCAGTTGCTTTGGGCAGT
TACTCCCGGGCCTCACTTTGCACGTGTGCTTACCTAGTGGAGACAAAAGTACATACCTCGGTAGAGCGCG
CACGCCTGTAACCCCAGCACTTTGGGAGGCCAAGGTGGGTGTATCACCTGAGGTCAGGAGTTTGAGACCA
GCCTGGCCAACATGGTGAAACTCCGTCTCTACTAAAATTACAAAAATCAGCCAGGCTTCATGGCACATGC
CTATAGTCCCAGCTACAGGCATGCTGAAGCAGGAGAATCGCTTGCACCCCGGAGGCAGAGGCTGCAGTGA
GCTGAGACCACACCACTGCACTCCAGCCTAGGCAACAGAGTATGAGACTCCATCTCAAAAAAAAAAAAAG
TACCTACCTCAGAGTTCAAACTAGTGAATATTAGGAAGTGCTTGAGACAGTGACACCAAAGTGCACAATA
AATACTCGCCAGTTTCATTATTATTAAAGAATCCATTTGAATGTCAGCTCAACACAGCCTCCTATACCGA
GGCATTGTGAACCGCATCTCCCCAGCTTCTCCAGGCTTTTCCAAGAATCAGGGACACTGTAGCCTGTTGG
TCTCAGTGTATGACAGACACGGAGGAAGCACATCTTTAGCTGATACTTAAACAGAGACCCTGAGCGCACA
TACACCCGCGCACACATGCATGGAGCTTCACCTTCTCTGTCATTCTGCAGTGACCAGGAGAGCAAGAGCT
CCCACCTCCCTTCAAAACACTGTGCCCATCCCGGGCACTAAGGCCTCTTTAAAGCACGGCACCTCCACGA
GGGAGGGCCACAGCCACATACACTCCACCTGGCAGGTGGACAGCGTGAGCACGTGGACCATAGCAGGGAC
AAGGTGCCCCGGCCAGCCCCAACGCCCTCTGCCGCTGACAGGGACAGAAGCCCTCTCCAGCTGCGTGTGC
TGCAGAGGCCATGCGTAGCCTCCAGCTGCATTCTATTCCACTCCAGTGCCTGGGCCAGTTAGCACCAGTG
TGGAAGACAGTGAGCTGGCTCCGGACAACAGGGATGGAGGAAAGGTCCCACATTCACATTCCTGATACGT
GGACAAGGTGAGGGGCCGCAATCGCTCTGGCAGCATTTTAAAGATGGGGAAGTAGCAGACACCCACGCGT
GAAGGCAGGAGAGCCCCAACTGTGGTGGAAATGGCCCCAGAATGGTAGGGCCAAGCCTAGCTCCAGACAC
CCCAGAGCCCTGGAGAAGCCAAGACTGAGGGAGAAAGCCTGAGGGAGGAGCGCCCCAGTCCCCAGGGACC
GGCCTGGTGCAGAGCTGCAGCTGATGTTCCCCTCTGTGCAGCCCCACCCTCTGCCTCGCTGAGCTCCCTG
CTGCGAGGGCCTCGGGTGCAAGGGGGAGGCAGGTCTCTATCTCATGGAGCTGTCAGATGAGACATCGCGA
TCGGAGTCCTCAGCCTCGCTTGGCGGCGGCGGCGGGTCGCTAAGCGGGACCGCAGTGAAAGCAGGAGACT
TTCTAGAAAAAAACACCAGTTGTCAACCTTGGGGCAGGCAGGAATCCTGAAGACGGACGGCACTCCTCCT
CCTGCTGCCTCACCCTCTGGCAGCCCGTGAGAAGTACCGGAAGCGAGGGCGGGGCCGCGGGATGGCGAGG
GAGCGGCAGGGACTGAACTCTCTCCAAACCCACCCTGACAGGGAAATGGGCCCCGCCTGTGTCTTGGGAA
CTCAGAGGCTGAGGTCAGGCATGATGGCTCACGCCTGTAATTCCAGCACTTTGGGAGGCAGAGGCGGGTG
GATCACGACGTCAGGAGTTCAAGGCAAGCCTGGCCAACATGGTGAAACCCCATCTCTACTAAAAATGCAA
AAATTAGCCAGGTGTGGTGGCGGGCGCCTTGGAGGCTGAGGCAAGATAATCACTTGAACCTGGGAGGCGG
AGGTTGTAGTGAGCCAAAAAAAAAAAAAAAAGAAATAGCTGAAGTCACAGTAGGAGAGAAGCTGCTGAGC
CTCCAGCACCCTGACTCTAGGGCCTTGGCTTTATGTCTATCTGCAGTATTTTTGTGATTTTTAAAAATTC
ACTTTCTTGTTGCGGTGTAACTTACACAGGGTCAAATGCACAAATCATGGCCCTGACTTTAGATAAAAAT
CTGCCCCCACAACCCTTCTGTTCCTTGCCAGTTTTTAAACTGCCTCTAACCAGGGGAACCACCAGAGCTG
GTGGCCTTGGGAGGTTTCAGCCCTCCCGTCATGAATGGACATAGCTCATCCAACTGCCAAGGGAGAGAGC
TGTGGGTCTGGGCCAGCCCCACCAGGTAACTCCCAAAGGGCAGCCCCACAGCAAGATGTGACCCAGTCAT
TGCCTGAGGGTCTCTGGGGCTGTGTTCCAACCTTTCTCCCCGCTGTGTCCCCCTGGAAGGCCCCATGCCC
AGGGGAGGCGCCTACCGGTCTCCAGACTGGGTGATGAGCCGGCGGCAGGTCTCCATCTGCACGTCCAGGC
CGCGCTTCATGCTGCACATCTCCATGTACTCGTGCAGGTGCCGGTTCATGTCGTTCTTGGCCGTGGCCAA
CTCCAGCTGTGGTGGGGCAGGCAGGGCCATCGGGGTTAACAGGTGGCGTTCACAGCGCCTCTGTTGCCCC
CGCCAGGAGGCCAACACGCCAAGAGCAGTGGCTGGGCCGGGGGCCCAGGCAGCCATTACTGAAGGCTCAG
ATTTTAAAATAAACCAGACCAAGGCAGAAGGCAGCGAATACACCATTGTTTCCTCTGCTTTTCCTGGAAA
TCTTTGCCTATGGAGGAATGCAAAGGTACTGCTGCAGGCTGTGTTCTTTTAAGACTGATAAGAGTGGTGA
GGAAAGTCAGTGTGGGCGGGATGGAGCAGATCCACAGGCTCCCAGGGCCACACAGGTTCCTATGGGGCCC
GGCTCACCCCTCATCCCCTGTACTGCGCTGGTCCTGGGCTGTCCCCTCACTGCACTGTGAGCTCCCGTAA
GGGTTAGCGACAGGTTTTCCTCATCCTGGCAGACCCAGACCTCGAAGGGAATTAACTCTCTCTGTGACCC
GTGGCATACAAGCCTGGCTAACTGCTGAAAGGGGCCCAATCCTCTTACCATTCTCTCCTTATCACTTTAT
TTTCTCACCTAAAAGCCATTTTCAGACACTAAAAGGAAGACTCCCATATTGGAGGTGCCATTGATTCTGA
GACCTGTCCTGATTTCAGAAATGTCACACGTGGAAAACACGGGGCTCAGAATCAAAGAAATCCGGTCTCC
CTCCCCGGGCCCATTCTGCAGCCCACACTCTGAGGCAGGCGGAGAGGCAGGGCCCAGGCAGCACAAACTC
AGTGCCAGGGACAGTCGATTAATTAAGCGATCGCAGGCCGCCCGCGGTGGAGCTCCAATTCGCCCTATAG
TGAGTCGTATTACGCGCGCTCACTGGCCGTCGTTTTACAACGTCGTGACTGGGAAAACCCTGGCGTTACC
CAACTTAATCGCCTTGCAGCACATCCCCCTTTCGCCAGCTGGCGTAATAGCGAAGAGGCCCGCACCGATC
GCCCTTCCCAACAGTTGCGCAGCCTGAATGGCGAATGGAAATTGTAAGCGTTAATATTTTGTTAAAATTC
GCGTTAAATTTTTGTTAAATCAGCTCATTTTTTAACCAATAGGCCGAAATCGGCAAAATCCCTTATAAAT
CAAAAGAATAGACCGAGATAGGGT
[37 nt withheld, positions 13325-13361]
AAAGAACGTGGACTCCAACGTCAAAGG
[49 nt withheld, positions 13389-13437]
T
[91 nt withheld, positions 13439-13529]
G
[124 nt withheld, positions 13531-13654]
CAG
Features (pLannotate 1.2.2; 21 found; start..end, strand, type, name):
     24..128     +  promoter       AmpR promoter: bla
    129..989     +  CDS            AmpR: β-lactamase; bla; confers resistance to ampicillin, carbenicillin, and related antibiotics
   1160..1748    +  rep_origin     ori: high-copy-number ColE1/pMB1/pBR322/pUC origin of replication
   1931..2023    +  CDS            lacI (fragment): lac repressor; lacI; The lac repressor binds to the lac operator to inhibit transcription in E. coli. This inhibition can be relieved by adding lactose or isopropyl-β-D-thiogalactopyranoside (IPTG).
   2036..2057    +  protein_bind   CAP binding site: CAP binding activates transcription in the presence of cAMP. E. coli catabolite activator protein
   2072..2102    +  promoter       lac promoter: promoter for the E. coli lac operon
   2106..2128    +  protein_bind   lac operator (fragment): The lac repressor binds to the lac operator to inhibit transcription in E. coli. This inhibition can be relieved by adding lactose or isopropyl-β-D-thiogalactopyranoside (IPTG). lac repressor encoded by lacI
   2171..2189    +  promoter       T3 promoter: promoter for bacteriophage T3 RNA polymerase
   3881..5386    +  CDS            G3P_JACOR: Experimental evidence at protein level: Swiss-Prot protein existence level 1. Has both glyceraldehyde-3-phosphate dehydrogenase and nitrosylase activities, thereby playing a role in glycolysis and nuclear functions, respectively. Glyceraldehyde-3-phosphate dehydrogenase is a key enzyme in glycolysis that catalyzes the first step of the pathway by converting D-glyceraldehyde 3-phosphate (G3P) into 3-phospho-D-glyceroyl phosphate (By similarity). Modulates the organization and assembly of the cytoskeleton. Facilitates the CHP1- dependent microtubule and membrane associations through its ability
   5482..5553    +  CDS            GAPDH (fragment): G3P_HUMAN - Also known as GAPD From Homo sapiens (Human).
   5644..7296    +  CDS            luciferase: firefly luciferase synthetic luc2 version of the luciferase gene
   7304..7890    +  misc_feature   IRES2: internal ribosome entry site (IRES) of the encephalomyocarditis virus (EMCV)
   7912..8700    +  CDS            neo: KKA2_KLEPN - Also known as kan, nptII. Experimental evidence at protein level: Swiss-Prot protein existence level 1. Resistance to kanamycin, neomycin, paromomycin, ribostamycin, butirosin and gentamicin B. From Klebsiella pneumoniae.
   9731..9982    -  CDS            GVQW1 (fragment): GVQW1_HUMAN - Also known as TIGD1L2. Experimental evidence at transcript level: Swiss-Prot protein existence level 2. From Homo sapiens (Human).
  11030..11134   -  CDS            IFFO1 (fragment): IFFO1_HUMAN - Also known as IFFO. Experimental evidence at protein level: Swiss-Prot protein existence level 1. Nuclear matrix protein involved in the immobilization of broken DNA ends and the suppression of chromosome translocation during DNA double-strand breaks (DSBs) (PubMed:31548606). Interacts with the nuclear lamina component LMNA, resulting in the formation of a nucleoskeleton that relocalizes to the DSB sites in a XRCC4-dependent manner and promotes the immobilization of the broken ends, thereby preventing chromosome translocation (PubMed:31548606). Acts as a scaffold that allows the
  11340..11414   -  CDS            GVQW1 (fragment): GVQW1_HUMAN - Also known as TIGD1L2. Experimental evidence at transcript level: Swiss-Prot protein existence level 2. From Homo sapiens (Human).
  11416..11508   -  CDS            C9orf85 (fragment): CI085_HUMAN - Experimental evidence at protein level: Swiss-Prot protein existence level 1. From Homo sapiens (Human).
  11980..12189   -  CDS            IFFO1 (fragment): IFFO1_HUMAN - Also known as IFFO. Experimental evidence at protein level: Swiss-Prot protein existence level 1. Nuclear matrix protein involved in the immobilization of broken DNA ends and the suppression of chromosome translocation during DNA double-strand breaks (DSBs) (PubMed:31548606). Interacts with the nuclear lamina component LMNA, resulting in the formation of a nucleoskeleton that relocalizes to the DSB sites in a XRCC4-dependent manner and promotes the immobilization of the broken ends, thereby preventing chromosome translocation (PubMed:31548606). Acts as a scaffold that allows the
  13014..13032   -  promoter       T7 promoter: promoter for bacteriophage T7 RNA polymerase
  13040..13195   +  CDS            lacZα (fragment): LacZα fragment of β-galactosidase; lacZ fragment
  13226..13654   -  rep_origin     f1 ori (sequence partly withheld): f1 bacteriophage origin of replication; arrow indicates direction of (+) strand synthesis
