[The description below was written by a language model from this plasmid's Addgene catalogue record and pLannotate feature annotations shown in this document.]
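Description:
pGAPTrap-Luc2-IRESMeo is a 13.7 kb gene-targeting (knock-in) vector built on the pGAPTrap backbone. It is designed to insert a firefly luciferase reporter into the GAPDH locus of human cells, particularly pluripotent stem cells and their differentiated derivatives. In bacteria it is maintained as a high-copy plasmid through a ColE1/pUC-type origin with ampicillin selection (AmpR). The backbone also carries an f1 origin, lac promoter/lacZα remnants, and flanking T3 and T7 promoters typical of a phagemid cloning vector.

The payload sits between two stretches of human genomic sequence that appear to serve as homology arms. The upstream arm is annotated with GAPDH coding matches, ending in a human GAPDH C-terminal fragment. The downstream region contains only scattered fragmentary hits to genes such as IFFO1 and GVQW1, consistent with genomic sequence 3′ of GAPDH rather than functional coding units. Between the arms is the roughly 3.1 kb Luc2-IRESMeo insert: the synthetic luc2 luciferase, an EMCV IRES, and a neomycin phosphotransferase-type gene. According to the record, Luc2 is joined to the C terminus of GAPDH through a 2A sequence, although the 2A element is not annotated in the feature table. After correct targeting, the endogenous GAPDH promoter drives one transcript that yields GAPDH, separate luciferase, and IRES-translated resistance protein. No independent mammalian promoter is annotated, so marker expression should depend on trapping the active locus, which enriches for targeted integrants.

The catalogue purpose text says Meo encodes puromycin resistance. However, the selectable marker field lists neomycin/G418 and the sequence annotation identifies a neo gene, so G418 selection is the better-supported reading. The result is constitutive, broadly expressed luciferase for bioluminescent tracking or assays.
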