Addgene plasmid #82509: pGAPTrap-Luc2-IRESMeo
Purpose: Vector targeting the Firefly Luciferase (Luc2) gene to the GAPDH locus of human cells. It is expressed from a 2A sequence at the C terminus of GAPDH. Puromycin resistance is encoded by the Meo gene.
Depositing lab: Ed Stanley. Depositing organization: Murdoch Children's Research Institute. Publication: GAPTrap: A Simple Expression System for Pluripotent Stem Cells and Their Derivatives. Kao T, Labonne T, Niclis JC, Chaurasia R, Lokmic Z, Qian E, Bruveris FF, Howden SE, Motazedian A, Schiesser JV, Costa M, Sourris K, Ng E, Anderson D, Giudice A, Farlie P, Cheung M, Lamande SR, Penington AJ, Parish CL, Thomson LH, Rafii A, Elliott DA, Elefanty AG, Stanley EG. Stem Cell Reports. 2016 Sep 1. pii: S2213-6711(16)30139-4. doi: 10.1016/j.stemcr.2016.07.015. PubMed 27594589.
Backbone
  Vector backbone: pGAPTrap
  Vector type: Mammalian Expression, Synthetic Biology
  Selectable markers: Neomycin (select with G418)
Growth in bacteria
  Bacterial resistance: Ampicillin, 100 μg/mL
  Growth temperature: 37°C
  Growth strain: NEB Stable
  Copy number: High Copy
Gene/Insert
  Gene/Insert name: Luc2-IRESMeo
  Species: Synthetic
  Insert size (bp): 3071
  Cloning method: Restriction Enzyme; 5′ cloning site Asc1 (destroyed during cloning); 3′ cloning site Cla1 (not destroyed)
  Sequencing primers: 5′ caacagggtggtggacctcatg; 3′ cctcttcaaggggtctacatgg
Terms and licenses: Academic/Nonprofit Terms; Industry Terms: Not Available to Industry
How to cite: pGAPTrap-Luc2-IRESMeo was a gift from Ed Stanley (Addgene plasmid # 82509 ; http://n2t.net/addgene:82509 ; RRID:Addgene_82509)
