>Addgene plasmid #82509 | pGAPTrap-Luc2-IRESMeo | addgene partial sequence | sequence record 161129 | Luc2-Rev 5'-GCCCTTCTTAATGTTTTTG-3'
CGTCACCGCATGTTAGAAGACTTCCTCTGCCCTCTCCTCCGGACCCGCCGCCACGCGCCATTCCCTCCTT
GGAGGCCATGTGGGCCATGAGGTCCACCACCCTGTTGCTGTAGCCAAATTCGTTGTCATACCTAGAAGAT
GAAAAGAGTTGTCAGGGCCCTTTTTCTGAGCCAGCCACCAGAGGGCGCCAGACCCTGCACTTTTTAAGAG
CCAGTCTCTGGCCCCAGCCACATACCAGGAAATGAGCTTGACAAAGTGGTCGTTGAGGGCAATGCCAGCC
CCAGCGTCAAAGGTGGAGGAGTGGGTGTCGCTGTTGAAGTCAGAGGAGACCACCTGGTGCTCAGTGTAGC
CCAGGATGCCCTTGAGGGGGCCCTCCGACGCCTGCTTCACCACCTTCTTGATGTCATCATATTTGGCAGG
TTTTTCTAGACGGCAGGTCAGGTCCACCACTGACACGTTGGCAGTGGGGACACGGAAGGCCATGCCAGTG
AGCTTCCCGTTCAGCTCAGGGATGACCTTGCCCACAGCCTTGGCAGCGCCAGTAGAGGCAGGGATGATGT
TCTGGAGAGCCCCGCGGCCATCACGCCACAGTTTCCCGGAGGGGCCATCCACAGTCTTCTGGGTGGCAGT
GATGGCATGGACTGTGGTCTGCAAAAGGAGTGAGGCCCTGCAGCGTACTCCCCACATCACCCCTCTACCT
CCCTCCCCACCTTGAAAGGAAATTATGGGAAAGCCAGTCCCCAGAACCCCCAACCCCAGGGTTGCACGCA
GCCCCGGCAGGGAGGAGCCAGTCTTGGATGAGAAAGGTGGGAGCCTCAGTCCCATTCCCCAGCTCTCATA
CCATGAGTCCTTCCACGATACCAAAGTTGTCATGGATGACCTTGGCCAGGGGTGCTAAGCAGTTGGTGGT
GCAGGAGGCATTGCTGCAA
