>Addgene plasmid #82509 | pGAPTrap-Luc2-IRESMeo | addgene partial sequence | sequence record 161132 | IRES-F 5'-TGGCTCTCCTCAAGCGTATT-3'
CCATTGTATGGGATCTGATCTGGGGCCTCGGTACACATGCTTTACATGTGTTTAGTCGAGGTTAAAAAAA
CGTCTAGGCCCCCCGAACCACGGGGACGTGGTTTTCCTTTGAAAAACACGATGATAATATGGCCACAACC
ATGGCGCGTATGGCTCGGGGCATTGAACAGGATGGGCTGCACGCCGGGTCACCTGCTGCTTGGGTCGAAA
GACTGTTTGGGTATGATTGGGCTCAGCAGACAATCGGCTGCTCTGACGCCGCCGTGTTCAGGCTGAGTGC
TCAGGGACGCCCCGTGCTGTTTGTCAAGACTGACCTGTCAGGGGCACTGAACGAGCTGCAGGATGAGGCA
GCCCGCCTGAGCTGGCTGGCAACCACAGGAGTGCCTTGTGCTGCAGTCCTGGACGTGGTCACTGAGGCCG
GACGAGATTGGCTGCTGCTGGGAGAAGTGCCAGGACAGGACCTGCTGAGCTCCCACCTGGCACCAGCTGA
GAAGGTCTCCATCATGGCAGATGCCATGAGGAGACTGCATACTCTGGACCCCGCCACCTGCCCTTTCGAT
CACCAGGCTAAACATCGCATTGAGCGGGCTCGCACACGAATGGAAGCAGGCCTGGTGGACCAGGACGATC
TGGATGAGGAACACCAGGGACTGGCTCCTGCAGAGCTGTTTGCAAGGCTGAAAGCCAGAATGCCAGACGG
CGAAGATCTGGTGGTCACCCATGGAGACGCTTGCCTGCCCAACATCATGGTGGAGAATGGAAGATTCAGT
GGGTTTATTGATTGTGGCCGACTGGGAGTCGCCGACAGGTACCAGGATATCGCCCTGGCTACAAGAGACA
TTGCAGAGGAACTGTGCGGGGAATGGGCCGATCGGTTCCTGGTGCTGTATGGCATTGCTGCTCC
